>Addgene plasmid #79149 | pGEX-4T-3-mR7BD | addgene full sequence | sequence record 150448 | Addgene assembled full plasmid sequence
AGCTTATCGACTGCACGGTGCACCAATGCTTCTGGCGTCAGGCAGCCATCGGAAGCTGTGGTATGGCTGT
GCAGGTCGTAAATCACTGCATAATTCGTGTCGCTCAAGGCGCACTCCCGTTCTGGATAATGTTTTTTGCG
CCGACATCATAACGGTTCTGGCAAATATTCTGAAATGAGCTGTTGACAATTAATCATCGGCTCGTATAAT
GTGTGGAATTGTGAGCGGATAACAATTTCACACAGGAAACAGTATTCATGTCCCCTATACTAGGTTATTG
GAAAATTAAGGGCCTTGTGCAACCCACTCGACTTCTTTTGGAATATCTTGAAGAAAAATATGAAGAGCAT
TTGTATGAGCGCGATGAAGGTGATAAATGGCGAAACAAAAAGTTTGAATTGGGTTTGGAGTTTCCCAATC
TTCCTTATTATATTGATGGTGATGTTAAATTAACACAGTCTATGGCCATCATACGTTATATAGCTGACAA
GCACAACATGTTGGGTGGTTGTCCAAAAGAGCGTGCAGAGATTTCAATGCTTGAAGGAGCGGTTTTGGAT
ATTAGATACGGTGTTTCGAGAATTGCATATAGTAAAGACTTTGAAACTCTCAAAGTTGATTTTCTTAGCA
AGCTACCTGAAATGCTGAAAATGTTCGAAGATCGTTTATGTCATAAAACATATTTAAATGGTGATCATGT
AACCCATCCTGACTTCATGTTGTATGACGCTCTTGATGTTGTTTTATACATGGACCCAATGTGCCTGGAT
GCGTTCCCAAAATTAGTTTGTTTTAAAAAACGTATTGAAGCTATCCCACAAATTGATAAGTACTTGAAAT
CCAGCAAGTATATAGCATGGCCTTTGCAGGGCTGGCAAGCCACGTTTGGTGGTGGCGACCATCCTCCAAA
ATCGGATCTGGTTCCGCGTGGATCCTGTGGATTCAGCAGGGAAGAGCTTAAGCAAATCCTTCAGGAGCGG
AATGAGCTCAAAGCCAACGTGTTCTTGCTCAAGGAGGAGTTGGCGTACTTCCAGCGAGAGCTGCTCACAG
ATCACCGTGTTCCTGGGCTTCTGCTTGAAGCCATGAAGGTGGCAGTCAAGAAACAGAGGAGGAAGATCAA
GGCCAAGATGTTAGGGACACCTGAAGAAGCAGAGAGCAGTGAGGATGAGGATGGCTGATAGGAATTCCCG
GGTCGACTCGAGCGGCCGCATCGTGACTGACTGACGATCTGCCTCGCGCGTTTCGGTGATGACGGTGAAA
ACCTCTGACACATGCAGCTCCCGGAGACGGTCACAGCTTGTCTGTAAGCGGATGCCGGGAGCAGACAAGC
CCGTCAGGGCGCGTCAGCGGGTGTTGGCGGGTGTCGGGGCGCAGCCATGACCCAGTCACGTAGCGATAGC
GGAGTGTATAATTCTTGAAGACGAAAGGGCCTCGTGATACGCCTATTTTTATAGGTTAATGTCATGATAA
TAATGGTTTCTTAGACGTCAGGTGGCACTTTTCGGGGAAATGTGCGCGGAACCCCTATTTGTTTATTTTT
CTAAATACATTCAAATATGTATCCGCTCATGAGACAATAACCCTGATAAATGCTTCAATAATATTGAAAA
AGGAAGAGTATGAGTATTCAACATTTCCGTGTCGCCCTTATTCCCTTTTTTGCGGCATTTTGCCTTCCTG
TTTTTGCTCACCCAGAAACGCTGGTGAAAGTAAAAGATGCTGAAGATCAGTTGGGTGCACGAGTGGGTTA
CATCGAACTGGATCTCAACAGCGGTAAGATCCTTGAGAGTTTTCGCCCCGAAGAACGTTTTCCAATGATG
AGCACTTTTAAAGTTCTGCTATGTGGCGCGGTATTATCCCGTGTTGACGCCGGGCAAGAGCAACTCGGTC
GCCGCATACACTATTCTCAGAATGACTTGGTTGAGTACTCACCAGTCACAGAAAAGCATCTTACGGATGG
CATGACAGTAAGAGAATTATGCAGTGCTGCCATAACCATGAGTGATAACACTGCGGCCAACTTACTTCTG
ACAACGATCGGAGGACCGAAGGAGCTAACCGCTTTTTTGCACAACATGGGGGATCATGTAACTCGCCTTG
ATCGTTGGGAACCGGAGCTGAATGAAGCCATACCAAACGACGAGCGTGACACCACGATGCCTGCAGCAAT
GGCAACAACGTTGCGCAAACTATTAACTGGCGAACTACTTACTCTAGCTTCCCGGCAACAATTAATAGAC
TGGATGGAGGCGGATAAAGTTGCAGGACCACTTCTGCGCTCGGCCCTTCCGGCTGGCTGGTTTATTGCTG
ATAAATCTGGAGCCGGTGAGCGTGGGTCTCGCGGTATCATTGCAGCACTGGGGCCAGATGGTAAGCCCTC
CCGTATCGTAGTTATCTACACGACGGGGAGTCAGGCAACTATGGATGAACGAAATAGACAGATCGCTGAG
ATAGGTGCCTCACTGATTAAGCATTGGTAACTGTCAGACCAAGTTTACTCATATATACTTTAGATTGATT
TAAAACTTCATTTTTAATTTAAAAGGATCTAGGTGAAGATCCTTTTTGATAATCTCATGACCAAAATCCC
TTAACGTGAGTTTTCGTTCCACTGAGCGTCAGACCCCGTAGAAAAGATCAAAGGATCTTCTTGAGATCCT
TTTTTTCTGCGCGTAATCTGCTGCTTGCAAACAAAAAAACCACCGCTACCAGCGGTGGTTTGTTTGCCGG
ATCAAGAGCTACCAACTCTTTTTCCGAAGGTAACTGGCTTCAGCAGAGCGCAGATACCAAATACTGTCCT
TCTAGTGTAGCCGTAGTTAGGCCACCACTTCAAGAACTCTGTAGCACCGCCTACATACCTCGCTCTGCTA
ATCCTGTTACCAGTGGCTGCTGCCAGTGGCGATAAGTCGTGTCTTACCGGGTTGGACTCAAGACGATAGT
TACCGGATAAGGCGCAGCGGTCGGGCTGAACGGGGGGTTCGTGCACACAGCCCAGCTTGGAGCGAACGAC
CTACACCGAACTGAGATACCTACAGCGTGAGCTATGAGAAAGCGCCACGCTTCCCGAAGGGAGAAAGGCG
GACAGGTATCCGGTAAGCGGCAGGGTCGGAACAGGAGAGCGCACGAGGGAGCTTCCAGGGGGAAACGCCT
GGTATCTTTATAGTCCTGTCGGGTTTCGCCACCTCTGACTTGAGCGTCGATTTTTGTGATGCTCGTCAGG
GGGGCGGAGCCTATGGAAAAACGCCAGCAACGCGGCCTTTTTACGGTTCCTGGCCTTTTGCTGGCCTTTT
GCTCACATGTTCTTTCCTGCGTTATCCCCTGATTCTGTGGATAACCGTATTACCGCCTTTGAGTGAGCTG
ATACCGCTCGCCGCAGCCGAACGACCGAGCGCAGCGAGTCAGTGAGCGAGGAAGCGGAAGAGCGCCTGAT
GCGGTATTTTCTCCTTACGCATCTGTGCGGTATTTCACACCGCATAAATTCCGACACCATCGAATGGTGC
AAAACCTTTCGCGGTATGGCATGATAGCGCCCGGAAGAGAGTCAATTCAGGGTGGTGAATGTGAAACCAG
TAACGTTATACGATGTCGCAGAGTATGCCGGTGTCTCTTATCAGACCGTTTCCCGCGTGGTGAACCAGGC
CAGCCACGTTTCTGCGAAAACGCGGGAAAAAGTGGAAGCGGCGATGGCGGAGCTGAATTACATTCCCAAC
CGCGTGGCACAACAACTGGCGGGCAAACAGTCGTTGCTGATTGGCGTTGCCACCTCCAGTCTGGCCCTGC
ACGCGCCGTCGCAAATTGTCGCGGCGATTAAATCTCGCGCCGATCAACTGGGTGCCAGCGTGGTGGTGTC
GATGGTAGAACGAAGCGGCGTCGAAGCCTGTAAAGCGGCGGTGCACAATCTTCTCGCGCAACGCGTCAGT
GGGCTGATCATTAACTATCCGCTGGATGACCAGGATGCCATTGCTGTGGAAGCTGCCTGCACTAATGTTC
CGGCGTTATTTCTTGATGTCTCTGACCAGACACCCATCAACAGTATTATTTTCTCCCATGAAGACGGTAC
GCGACTGGGCGTGGAGCATCTGGTCGCATTGGGTCACCAGCAAATCGCGCTGTTAGCGGGCCCATTAAGT
TCTGTCTCGGCGCGTCTGCGTCTGGCTGGCTGGCATAAATATCTCACTCGCAATCAAATTCAGCCGATAG
CGGAACGGGAAGGCGACTGGAGTGCCATGTCCGGTTTTCAACAAACCATGCAAATGCTGAATGAGGGCAT
CGTTCCCACTGCGATGCTGGTTGCCAACGATCAGATGGCGCTGGGCGCAATGCGCGCCATTACCGAGTCC
GGGCTGCGCGTTGGTGCGGATATCTCGGTAGTGGGATACGACGATACCGAAGACAGCTCATGTTATATCC
CGCCGTTAACCACCATCAAACAGGATTTTCGCCTGCTGGGGCAAACCAGCGTGGACCGCTTGCTGCAACT
CTCTCAGGGCCAGGCGGTGAAGGGCAATCAGCTGTTGCCCGTCTCACTGGTGAAAAGAAAAACCACCCTG
GCGCCCAATACGCAAACCGCCTCTCCCCGCGCGTTGGCCGATTCATTAATGCAGCTGGCACGACAGGTTT
CCCGACTGGAAAGCGGGCAGTGAGCGCAACGCAATTAATGTAAGTTAGCTCACTCATTAGGCACCCCAGG
CTTTACACTTTATGCTTCCGGCTCGTATGTTGTGTGGAATTGTGAGCGGATAACAATTTCACACAGGAAA
CAGCTATGACCATGATTACGGATTCACTGGCCGTCGTTTTACAACGTCGTGACTGGGAAAACCCTGGCGT
TACCCAACTTAATCGCCTTGCAGCACATCCCCCTTTCGCCAGCTGGCGTAATAGCGAAGAGGCCCGCACC
GATCGCCCTTCCCAACAGTTGCGCAGCCTGAATGGCGAATGGCGCTTTGCCTGGTTTCCGGCACCAGAAG
CGGTGCCGGAAAGCTGGCTGGAGTGCGATCTTCCTGAGGCCGATACTGTCGTCGTCCCCTCAAACTGGCA
GATGCACGGTTACGATGCGCCCATCTACACCAACGTGACCTATCCCATTACGGTCAATCCGCCGTTTGTT
CCCACGGAGAATCCGACGGGTTGTTACTCGCTCACATTTAATGTTGATGAAAGCTGGCTACAGGAAGGCC
AGACGCGAATTATTTTTGATGGCGTTGGAATT
Features (pLannotate 1.2.2; 17 found; start..end, strand, type, name):
    183..211     +  promoter       tac promoter: strong E. coli promoter; hybrid between the trp and lac UV5 promoters
    219..235     +  protein_bind   lac operator: The lac repressor binds to the lac operator to inhibit transcription in E. coli. This inhibition can be relieved by adding lactose or isopropyl-β-D-thiogalactopyranoside (IPTG). lac repressor encoded by lacI
    258..911     +  CDS            GST26_SCHJA: Experimental evidence at protein level: Swiss-Prot protein existence level 1. GST isoenzymes appear to play a central role in the parasite detoxification system. Other functions are also suspected including a role in increasing the solubility of haematin in the parasite gut. From Schistosoma japonicum (Blood fluke).
    936..1175    +  CDS            Rilp (fragment): RILP_MOUSE - Experimental evidence at protein level: Swiss-Prot protein existence level 1. Rab effector playing a role in late endocytic transport to degradative compartments. Involved in the regulation of lysosomal morphology and distribution. Induces recruitment of dynein-dynactin motor complexes to Rab7A-containing late endosome and lysosome compartments. Promotes centripetal migration of phagosomes and the fusion of phagosomes with the late endosomes and lysosomes. From Mus musculus (Mouse).
   1229..1268    +  CDS            rop (fragment): Rop protein, which maintains plasmids at low copy number; rop
   1370..1410    +  misc_feature   bom (fragment): basis of mobility region from pBR322
   1515..1619    +  promoter       AmpR promoter: bla
   1620..2480    +  CDS            AmpR: β-lactamase; bla; confers resistance to ampicillin, carbenicillin, and related antibiotics
   2651..3239    +  rep_origin     ori: high-copy-number ColE1/pMB1/pBR322/pUC origin of replication
   3425..3476    -  misc_feature   bom (fragment): basis of mobility region from pBR322
   3483..3560    +  promoter       lacIq promoter: lacI (mutant); In the lacIq allele, a single base change in the promoter boosts expression of the lacI gene about 10-fold.
   3561..4643    +  CDS            lacI: lac repressor; lacI; The lac repressor binds to the lac operator to inhibit transcription in E. coli. This inhibition can be relieved by adding lactose or isopropyl-β-D-thiogalactopyranoside (IPTG).
   4656..4677    +  protein_bind   CAP binding site: CAP binding activates transcription in the presence of cAMP. E. coli catabolite activator protein
   4692..4722    +  promoter       lac promoter: promoter for the E. coli lac operon
   4730..4746    +  protein_bind   lac operator: The lac repressor binds to the lac operator to inhibit transcription in E. coli. This inhibition can be relieved by adding lactose or isopropyl-β-D-thiogalactopyranoside (IPTG). lac repressor encoded by lacI
   4766..4939    +  CDS            lacZα: LacZα fragment of β-galactosidase; lacZ fragment
   5203..107     -  CDS            yciV (fragment) (across the origin): RNAAM_ECOLI - Also known as trpH From Escherichia coli (strain K12).
