[The description below was written by a language model from this plasmid's Addgene catalogue record and pLannotate feature annotations shown in this document.]
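Description:
pGEX-4T-3-mR7BD is a bacterial expression plasmid built on the pGEX-4T-3 backbone for producing a glutathione S-transferase fusion to the Rab7-binding domain (R7BD) of mouse RILP (Rab interacting lysosomal protein). The insert is a 240 bp fragment encoding amino acids 220–299 of murine Rilp, cloned between BamHI and EcoRI sites that both remain intact, so that it lies in frame downstream of the Schistosoma japonicum GST coding sequence supplied by the backbone. The plasmid replicates in E. coli from a ColE1/pMB1-type origin and is selected with ampicillin through the β-lactamase (AmpR) gene and its own promoter. The catalogue lists the total size as about 5.1 kb, and the assembled full sequence is 5,212 nt.

Expression of the GST-mR7BD fusion is driven by the tac promoter, a strong hybrid of the trp and lac UV5 promoters, followed by a lac operator. The plasmid also carries lacI under the lacIq promoter, which gives elevated levels of lac repressor. Transcription is therefore held off until it is relieved with IPTG, independently of the host strain's own repressor supply. The remaining annotated features are backbone remnants typical of pGEX vectors rather than functional parts of the payload: short rop and bom fragments, a lac promoter/operator with a lacZα segment, and a fragment of an E. coli gene spanning the sequence origin.

The GST tag allows the fusion to be captured on glutathione affinity matrices. RILP is a Rab7 effector involved in late endosomal and lysosomal transport, and the associated publication concerns Rab7 activation. The purified protein therefore appears suited as an affinity reagent for Rab7, although the record states the purpose only as bacterial expression of GST-mR7BD.
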