Addgene plasmid #79149: pGEX-4T-3-mR7BD
Purpose: bacterial expression of GST-mR7BD (Rab7 binding domain of murine RILP)
Depositing lab: Aimee Edinger. Depositing organization: University of California, Irvine. Publication: Rab7 activation by growth factor withdrawal contributes to the induction of apoptosis. Romero Rosales K, Peralta ER, Guenther GG, Wong SY, Edinger AL. Mol Biol Cell. 2009 Jun;20(12):2831-40. doi: 10.1091/mbc.E08-09-0911. Epub 2009 Apr 22. PubMed 19386765.
Backbone
  Vector backbone: pGEX-4T-3
  Backbone manufacturer: Stratagene
  Backbone size w/o insert (bp): 4900
  Total vector size (bp): 5100
  Vector type: Bacterial Expression
Growth in bacteria
  Bacterial resistance: Ampicillin, 100 μg/mL
  Growth temperature: 37°C
  Growth strain: DH5alpha
  Copy number: Unknown
Gene/Insert
  Gene/Insert name: R7BD (alt names: RILP; Rab interacting lysosomal protein)
  Species: M. musculus (mouse)
  Insert size (bp): 240
  Mutation: amino acids 220-299
  GenBank ID: NM_001029938.2
  Entrez Gene: Rilp (a.k.a. Gm857)
  Promoter: tac
  Tag / fusion protein: GST (N terminal on backbone)
  Cloning method: Restriction Enzyme; 5′ cloning site BamHI (not destroyed); 3′ cloning site EcoRI (not destroyed)
  Sequencing primers: 5′ pGEX5'; 3′ pGEX3'
Terms and licenses: Academic/Nonprofit Terms; Industry Terms: Not Available to Industry
How to cite: pGEX-4T-3-mR7BD was a gift from Aimee Edinger (Addgene plasmid # 79149 ; http://n2t.net/addgene:79149 ; RRID:Addgene_79149)
