>Addgene plasmid #79149 | pGEX-4T-3-mR7BD | addgene partial sequence | sequence record 150446 | lacI-F 5'-GCTTGCTGCAACTCTCTCAG-3'
GGCAATCAGCTGTTGCCCGTCTCACTGGTGAAAAGAAAAACCACCCTGGCGCCCAATACGCAAACCGCCT
CTCCCCGCGCGTTGGCCGATTCATTAATGCAGCTGGCACGACAGGTTTCCCGACTGGAAAGCGGGCAGTG
AGCGCAACGCAATTAATGTAAGTTAGCTCACTCATTAGGCACCCCAGGCTTTACACTTTATGCTTCCGGC
TCGTATGTTGTGTGGAATTGTGAGCGGATAACAATTTCACACAGGAAACAGCTATGACCATGATTACGGA
TTCACTGGCCGTCGTTTTACAACGTCGTGACTGGGAAAACCCTGGCGTTACCCAACTTAATCGCCTTGCA
GCACATCCCCCTTTCGCCAGCTGGCGTAATAGCGAAGAGGCCCGCACCGATCGCCCTTCCCAACAGTTGC
GCAGCCTGAATGGCGAATGGCGCTTTGCCTGGTTTCCGGCACCAGAAGCGGTGCCGGAAAGCTGGCTGGA
GTGCGATCTTCCTGAGGCCGATACTGTCGTCGTCCCCTCAAACTGGCAGATGCACGGTTACGATGCGCCC
ATCTACACCAACGTGACCTATCCCATTACGGTCAATCCGCCGTTTGTTCCCACGGAGAATCCGACGGGTT
GTTACTCGCTCACATTTAATGTTGATGAAAGCTGGCTACAGGAAGGCCAGACGCGAATTATTTTTGATGG
CGTTGGAATTAGCTTATCGACTGCACGGTGCACCAATGCTTCTGGCGTCAGGCAGCCATCGGAAGCTGTG
GTATGGCTGTGCAGGTCGTAAATCACTGCATAATTCGTGTCGCTCAAGGCGCACTCCCGTTCTGGATAAT
GTTTTTTGCGCCGACATCATAACGGTTCTGGCAAATATTCTGAAATGAGCTGTTGACAATTAATCATCGG
CTCGTATAATGTGTGGAATTGTGAGCGGATAACAATTTCACACAGGAAACAGTATTC
