>Addgene plasmid #79149 | pGEX-4T-3-mR7BD | addgene partial sequence | sequence record 150447 | pGEX3 5'-CCGGGAGCTGCATGTGTCAGAGG-3'
CGAAACGCGCGAGGCAGATCGTCAGTCAGTCACGATGCGGCCGCTCGAGTCGACCCGGGAATTCCTATCA
GCCATCCTCATCCTCACTGCTCTCTGCTTCTTCAGGTGTCCCTAACATCTTGGCCTTGATCTTCCTCCTC
TGTTTCTTGACTGCCACCTTCATGGCTTCAAGCAGAAGCCCAGGAACACGGTGATCTGTGAGCAGCTCTC
GCTGGAAGTACGCCAACTCCTCCTTGAGCAAGAACACGTTGGCTTTGAGCTCATTCCGCTCCTGAAGGAT
TTGCTTAAGCTCTTCCCTGCTGAATCCACAGGATCCACGCGGAACCAGATCCGATTTTGGAGGATGGTCG
CCACCACCAAACGTGGCTTGCCAGCCCTGCAAAGGCCATGCTATATACTTGCTGGATTTCAAGTACTTAT
CAATTTGTGGGATAGCTTCAATACGTTTTTTAAAACAAACTAATTTTGGGAACGCATCCAGGCACATTGG
GTCCATGTATAAAACAACATCAAGAGCGTCATACAACATGAAGTCAGGATGGGTTACATGATCACCATTT
AAATATGTTTTATGACATAAACGATCTTCGAACATTTTCAGCATTTCAGGTAGCTTGCTAAGAAAATCAA
CTTTGAGAGTTTCAAAGTCTTTACTATATGCAATTCTCGAAACACCGTATCTAATATCCAAAACCGCTCC
TTCAAGCATTGAAATCTCTGCACGCTCTTTTGGACAACCACCCAACATGTTGTGCTTGTCAGCTATATAA
CGTATGATGGCCATAGACTGTGTTAATTTAACATCACCATCAATATAATAAGGAAGATTGGGAAACTCCA
AACCCAATTCAAACTTTTTGTTTCGCCATTTATCACCTTCATCGCGCTCATACAAATGCTCTTCATATTT
TTCTTCA
